>Addgene plasmid #39876 | pUHD-YFP-Plk1 (822) | addgene partial sequence | sequence record 51470 | EGFP-C 5'-CATGGTCCTGCTGGAGTTCGTG-3'
AGAGCTGTACAGTACTCAGATCTCGAGCTCAAGCTTCGAATTCTAAGTGCTGCAGTGACTGCAGGGAAGC
TGGCACGGGCACCGGCCGACCCTGGGAAAGCCGGGGTCCCCGGAGTTGCAGCTCCCGGAGCTCCGGCGGC
GGCTCCACCGGCGAAAGAGATCCCGGAGGTCCTAGTGGACCCACGCAGCCGGCGGCGCTATGTGCGGGGC
CGCTTTTTGGGCAAGGGCGGCTTTGCCAAGTGCTTCGAGATCTCGGACGCGGACACCAAGGAGGTGTTCG
CGGGCAAGATTGTGCCTAAGTCTCTGCTGCTCAAGCCGCACCAGAGGGAGAAGATGTCCATGGAAATATC
CATTCACCGCAGCCTCGCCCACCAGCACGTCGTAGGATTCCACGGCTTTTTCGAGGACAACGACTTCGTG
TTCGTGGTGTTGGAGCTCTGCCGCCGGAGGTCTCTCCTGGAGCTGCACAAGAGGAGGAAAGCCCTGACTG
AGCCTGAGGCCCGATACTACCTACGGCAAATTGTGCTTGGCTGCCAGTACCTGCACCGAAACCGAGTTAT
TCATCGAGACCTCAAGCTGGGCAACCTTTTCCTGAATGAAGATCTGGAGGTGAAAATAGGGGATTTTGGA
CTGGCAACCAAAGTCGAATATGACGGGGAGAGGAAGAAGACCCTGTGTGGGACTCCTAATTACATAGCTC
CCGAGGTGCTGAGCAAGAAAGGGCACAGTTTCGAGGTGGATGTGTGGTCCATTGGGTGTATCATGTATAC
CTTGTTAGTGGGCAAACCACCTTTTGAGACTTCTTGCCTAAAAGAGACCTACCTCCGGATCAAGAAGAAT
GAATACAGTATTCCCAAGCACATCAACCCCGTGGCCGCCTCCCTCATCCAGAAGATGCTTCAGACAGATC
CATGCCGCCAACATAC
