>Addgene plasmid #39876 | pUHD-YFP-Plk1 (822) | addgene partial sequence | sequence record 112016 | Plk1_FOR_1 5'-CGAGGTGCTGAGCAAGAAAG-3'
TATACCTTGTTAGTGGGCAAACCACCTTTTGAGACTTCTTGCCTAAAAGAGACCTACCTCCGGATCAAGA
AGAATGAATACAGTATTCCCAAGCACATCAACCCCGTGGCCGCCTCCCTCATCCAGAAGATGCTTCAGAC
AGATCCCACTGCCCGCCCAACCATTAACGAGCTGCTTAATGACGAGTTCTTTACTTCTGGCTATATCCCT
GCCCGTCTCCCCATCACCTGCCTGACCATTCCACCAAGGTTTTCGATTGCTCCCAGCAGCCTGGACCCCA
GCAACCGGAAGCCCCTCACAGTCCTCAATAAAGGCTTGGAGAACCCCCTGCCTGAGCGTCCCCGGGAAAA
AGAAGAACCAGTGGTTCGAGAGACAGGTGAGGTGGTCGACTGCCACCTCAGTGACATGCTGCAGCAGCTG
CACAGTGTCAATGCCTCCAAGCCCTCGGAGCGTGGGCTGGTCAGGCAAGAGGAGGCTGAGGATCCTGCCT
GCATCCCCATCTTCTGGGTCAGCAAGTGGGTGGACTATTCGGACAAGTACGGCCTTGGGTATCAGCTCTG
TGATAACAGCGTGGGGGTGCTCTTCAATGACTCAACACGCCTCATCCTCTACAATGATGGTGACAGCCTG
CAGTACATAGAGCGTGACGGCACTGAGTCCTACCTCACCGTGAGTTCCCATCCCAACTCCTTGATGAAGA
AGATCACCCTCCTTAAATATTTCCGCGATTACATGAGCGAGCGCTTGCTGAAGGCAGGTGCCAACATCAC
GCCGCGCGAAGGTGATGAGCTCGCCCGGCTGCCCTACCTACGGACCTGGTTCCGCACCCGCAGCGCCATC
ATCCTGCACCTCAGCAACGGCAGCG
