[The description below was written by a language model from this plasmid's Addgene catalogue record.]
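Description:
pUHD-YFP-Plk1 (822) is a mammalian expression plasmid built on the pUHD 10-3 backbone, one of the response vectors of the tetracycline-regulated (Tet) gene expression system. Vectors of this family generally place the insert downstream of a tetracycline-responsive promoter made of tet operator repeats fused to a minimal CMV promoter, so that transcription depends on a co-expressed tetracycline-controlled transactivator and can be switched with tetracycline or doxycycline. The record itself does not list the promoter or any other annotated features, so this arrangement is inferred from the backbone name rather than documented. The plasmid is propagated in E. coli under ampicillin selection, and blasticidin is listed as the selectable marker for mammalian cells. The bacterial origin of replication and copy number are not stated. The recorded size of 3146 bp is labelled as the total vector size, but it most likely refers to the backbone alone, since a YFP-Plk1 fusion would add substantially to that length.

The payload is human PLK1 (polo-like kinase 1), a serine/threonine kinase that regulates mitotic entry, spindle function and mitotic exit. It carries yellow fluorescent protein fused to its N terminus. The fusion was inserted by restriction cloning, with a hybrid NheI/XbaI junction destroyed at the 5′ end and an intact XbaI site at the 3′ end. The listed 3′ sequencing primer suggests an SV40 polyadenylation signal downstream of the insert.

The construct allows fluorescently tagged Plk1 to be expressed in mammalian cells, so its localisation and abundance can be followed by live imaging through the cell cycle. The associated publication examines how deregulated Plk1 affects anaphase-promoting complex/cyclosome activity and its control by the spindle assembly checkpoint.
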