Addgene plasmid #39876: pUHD-YFP-Plk1 (822)
Depositing lab: Jonathon Pines. Publication: Uncoupling anaphase-promoting complex/cyclosome activity from spindle assembly checkpoint control by deregulating polo-like kinase 1. van de Weerdt BC, van Vugt MA, Lindon C, Kauw JJ, Rozendaal MJ, Klompmaker R, Wolthuis RM, Medema RH. Mol Cell Biol. 2005 Mar;25(5):2031-44. 10.1128/MCB.25.5.2031-2044.2005 PubMed 15713655.
Backbone
  Vector backbone: pUHD 10-3
  Backbone manufacturer: Manfred Gossen
  Total vector size (bp): 3146
  Vector type: Mammalian Expression
  Selectable markers: Blasticidin
Growth in bacteria
  Bacterial resistance: Ampicillin, 100 μg/mL
  Growth temperature: 37°C
  Growth strain: DH5alpha
  Copy number: Unknown
Gene/Insert
  Gene/Insert name: Plk1
  Species: H. sapiens (human)
  Entrez Gene: PLK1 (a.k.a. PLK, STPK13)
  Tag / fusion protein: YFP (N terminal on insert)
  Cloning method: Restriction Enzyme; 5′ cloning site NheI/XbaI (destroyed during cloning); 3′ cloning site XbaI (not destroyed)
  Sequencing primers: 5′ LNCX primer; 3′ sv40pA-R
Terms and licenses: Academic/Nonprofit Terms; Industry Terms: Not Available to Industry
How to cite: pUHD-YFP-Plk1 (822) was a gift from Jonathon Pines (Addgene plasmid # 39876)
